Addgene plasmid #148970: pGBW-m4046464
Purpose: Yeast Expression plasmid for SARS-CoV-2 surface glycoprotein (Spike protein)
Depositing lab: Ginkgo Bioworks & Benjie Chen. Depositing organization: Ginkgo Bioworks.
Backbone
  Vector backbone: AmpR; 2u URA3
  Backbone size w/o insert (bp): 4078
  Vector type: Yeast Expression
  Selectable markers: URA3
Growth in bacteria
  Bacterial resistance: Ampicillin, 100 μg/mL
  Growth temperature: 37°C
  Growth strain: DH5alpha
  Copy number: High Copy
Gene/Insert
  Gene/Insert name: SARS-CoV-2 S (surface glycoprotein) (alt names: Spike protein; S protein)
  Species: S. cerevisiae (budding yeast); Severe acute respiratory syndrome coronavirus 2
  Insert size (bp): 3815
  Mutation: wt
  Entrez Gene: S (a.k.a. GU280_gp02, spike glycoprotein)
  Promoter: pGAL1
  Tag / fusion protein: Cleavable thrombin;3xFLAG (C terminal on backbone)
  Cloning method: Unknown
Resource information
  A portion of this plasmid was derived from a plasmid made by: GinkgoBioworks
Depositor comments: NCBI Reference Sequence: YP_009724390.1. Created by gene synthesis with Not1 site. NGS used for QC was performed by Ginkgo and may not fully cover the entire plasmid.
How to cite: pGBW-m4046464 was a gift from Ginkgo Bioworks & Benjie Chen (Addgene plasmid # 148970 ; http://n2t.net/addgene:148970 ; RRID:Addgene_148970)
