[The description below was written by a language model from this plasmid's Addgene catalogue record and pLannotate feature annotations shown in this document.]
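Description:
pGBW-m4046464 is a yeast episomal expression plasmid for producing the SARS-CoV-2 spike (S) surface glycoprotein in Saccharomyces cerevisiae. It is an E. coli–yeast shuttle vector. In bacteria it replicates from a high-copy ColE1/pUC-type origin and is selected with ampicillin through a β-lactamase gene, which the annotation places downstream of a cat promoter. In yeast it is maintained by the 2μ origin, which supports multicopy episomal replication, and selected through the URA3 auxotrophic marker, which complements uracil auxotrophy and can be counterselected with 5-FOA. Short phage and bacterial terminators (T3Te, T7Te, tonB) flank the bacterial modules, presumably insulating them from read-through transcription. The feature table also calls a small rop-like segment next to AmpR, although the catalogue entry lists the plasmid as high copy.

The payload is the full-length, wild-type spike open reading frame, made by gene synthesis from the NCBI reference protein. The species field lists both budding yeast and SARS-CoV-2, but codon optimisation is not explicitly stated. Transcription is driven by the GAL1 promoter, which is regulated by Gal4 and induced by galactose, and ends at a CYC1 terminator. The backbone supplies a C-terminal thrombin-cleavable 3xFLAG tag for detection or affinity purification, with the option of removing the tag by protease. The automated annotation detects only a short fragment of 3xFLAG at this position.

The sequenced record is 8,670 nt, somewhat more than the sum of the listed backbone and insert sizes. The depositor notes that the NGS quality control may not cover the entire plasmid. The construct is suited to inducible spike production in yeast for biochemical or antigen-related work.
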