Features (pLannotate 1.2.2; 14 found; start..end, strand, type, name):
     25..466     +  promoter       GAL1 promoter: S. cerevisiae GAL1; inducible promoter, regulated by Gal4
    478..4296    +  CDS            S: SPIKE_SARS2 - Experimental evidence at protein level: Swiss-Prot protein existence level 1. [Spike glycoprotein]: May down-regulate host tetherin (BST2) by lysosomal degradation, thereby counteracting its antiviral activity. From Severe acute respiratory syndrome coronavirus 2 (2019-nCoV) (SARS-CoV-2).
   4314..4331    +  CDS            3xFLAG (fragment): three tandem FLAG® epitope tags, followed by an enterokinase cleavage site
   4409..4581    +  terminator     CYC1 terminator (fragment): S. cerevisiae CYC1; transcription terminator for CYC1
   4617..4793    +  promoter       URA3 promoter (fragment): S. cerevisiae URA3
   4794..5597    +  CDS            URA3: orotidine-5'-phosphate decarboxylase, required for uracil biosynthesis; S. cerevisiae URA3; yeast auxotrophic marker, counterselectable with 5-fluoroorotic acid (5-FOA)
   5680..6662    -  rep_origin     2μ ori: yeast 2μ plasmid origin of replication
   6740..6769    +  terminator     T3Te terminator: phage T3 early transcription terminator
   6791..7378    +  rep_origin     ori: high-copy-number ColE1/pMB1/pBR322/pUC origin of replication
   7390..7417    -  terminator     T7Te terminator: phage T7 early transcription terminator
   7441..7632    -  CDS            rop: Rop protein, which maintains plasmids at low copy number; rop
   7633..8493    -  CDS            AmpR: β-lactamase; bla; confers resistance to ampicillin, carbenicillin, and related antibiotics
   8494..8596    -  promoter       cat promoter: promoter of the E. coli cat gene encoding chloramphenicol acetyltransferase
   8597..8628    -  terminator     tonB terminator: bidirectional E. coli tonB-P14 transcription terminator
>Addgene plasmid #148970 | pGBW-m4046464 | addgene full sequence | sequence record 297202 | Ginkgo NGS Result
GCGGCCGCTTGCTATATTGAAGTACGGATTAGAAGCCGCCGAGCGGGCGACAGCCCTCCGACGGAAGACT
CTCCTCCGTGCGTCCTCGTCTTCACCGGTCGCGTTCCTGAAACGCAGATGTGCCTCGCGCCGCACTGCTC
CGAACAATAAAGATTCTACAATACTAGCTTTTATGGTTATGAAGAGGAAAAATTGGCAGTAACCTGGCCC
CACAAACCTTCAAATTAACGAATCAAATTAACAACCATAGGATGATAATGCGATTAGTTTTTTAGCCTTA
TTTCTGGGGTAATTAATCAGCGAAGCGATGATTTTTGATCTATTAACAGATATATAAATGGAAAAGCTGC
ATAACCACTTTAACTAATACTTTCAACATTTTCAGTTTGTATTACTTCTTATTCAAATGTCATAAAAGTA
TCAACAAAAAATTGTTAATATACCTCTATACTTTAACGTCAAGGAGAAAAAACTATAATGTTTGTTTTTC
TTGTTTTATTGCCACTAGTCTCTAGTCAGTGTGTTAATCTTACAACCAGAACTCAATTACCCCCTGCATA
CACTAATTCTTTCACACGTGGTGTTTATTACCCTGACAAAGTTTTCAGATCCTCAGTTTTACATTCAACT
CAGGACTTGTTCTTACCTTTCTTTTCCAATGTTACTTGGTTCCATGCTATACATGTCTCTGGGACCAATG
GTACTAAGAGGTTTGATAACCCTGTCCTACCATTTAATGATGGTGTTTATTTTGCTTCCACTGAGAAGTC
TAACATAATAAGAGGCTGGATTTTTGGTACTACTTTAGATTCGAAGACCCAGTCCCTACTTATTGTTAAT
AACGCTACTAATGTTGTTATTAAAGTCTGTGAATTTCAATTTTGTAATGATCCATTTTTGGGTGTTTATT
ACCACAAAAACAACAAAAGTTGGATGGAAAGTGAGTTCAGAGTTTATTCTAGTGCGAATAATTGCACTTT
TGAATATGTCTCTCAGCCTTTTCTTATGGACCTTGAAGGAAAACAGGGTAATTTCAAAAATCTTAGGGAA
TTTGTGTTTAAGAATATTGATGGTTATTTTAAAATATATTCTAAGCACACGCCTATTAATTTAGTGCGTG
ATCTCCCTCAGGGTTTTTCGGCTTTAGAACCATTGGTAGATTTGCCAATAGGTATTAACATCACTAGGTT
TCAAACTTTACTTGCTTTACATAGAAGTTATTTGACTCCTGGTGATTCTTCTTCAGGTTGGACAGCTGGT
GCTGCAGCTTATTATGTGGGTTATCTTCAACCTAGGACTTTTCTATTAAAATATAATGAAAATGGAACCA
TTACAGATGCTGTAGACTGTGCACTTGACCCTCTCTCAGAAACAAAGTGTACGTTGAAATCCTTCACTGT
AGAAAAAGGAATCTATCAAACTTCTAACTTTAGAGTCCAACCAACAGAATCTATTGTTAGATTTCCTAAT
ATTACAAACTTGTGCCCTTTTGGTGAAGTTTTTAACGCCACCAGATTTGCATCTGTTTATGCTTGGAACA
GGAAGAGAATCAGCAACTGTGTTGCTGATTATTCTGTCCTATATAATTCCGCATCATTTTCCACTTTTAA
GTGTTATGGAGTGTCTCCTACTAAATTAAATGATCTCTGCTTTACTAATGTCTATGCAGATTCATTTGTA
ATTAGAGGTGATGAAGTCAGACAAATCGCTCCAGGGCAAACTGGAAAGATTGCTGATTATAATTATAAAT
TACCAGATGATTTTACAGGCTGCGTTATAGCTTGGAATTCTAACAATCTTGATTCTAAGGTTGGTGGTAA
TTATAATTACCTGTATAGATTGTTTAGGAAGTCTAATCTCAAACCTTTTGAGAGAGATATTTCAACTGAA
ATCTATCAGGCCGGTAGCACACCTTGTAATGGTGTTGAAGGTTTTAATTGTTACTTTCCTTTACAATCAT
ATGGTTTCCAACCCACTAATGGTGTTGGTTACCAACCATACAGAGTAGTAGTACTTTCTTTTGAACTTCT
ACATGCACCAGCAACTGTTTGTGGACCTAAAAAGTCTACTAATTTGGTTAAAAACAAATGTGTCAATTTC
AACTTCAATGGTTTAACAGGCACAGGTGTTCTTACTGAGTCTAACAAAAAGTTTCTGCCTTTCCAACAAT
TTGGCAGAGACATTGCTGACACTACTGATGCTGTCCGTGATCCACAGACACTTGAGATTCTTGACATTAC
ACCATGTTCTTTTGGTGGTGTCAGTGTTATAACACCAGGAACAAATACTTCTAACCAGGTTGCTGTTCTT
TATCAGGATGTTAACTGCACAGAAGTCCCTGTTGCTATTCATGCAGATCAACTTACTCCTACTTGGCGTG
TTTATTCTACAGGTTCTAATGTTTTTCAAACACGTGCAGGCTGTTTAATAGGGGCTGAACATGTCAACAA
CTCATATGAGTGTGACATACCCATTGGTGCAGGTATATGCGCTAGTTATCAGACTCAGACTAATTCTCCT
CGGCGGGCACGTAGTGTAGCTAGTCAATCCATCATTGCCTACACTATGTCACTTGGTGCAGAAAATTCAG
TTGCTTACTCTAATAACTCTATTGCCATACCCACAAATTTTACTATTAGTGTTACCACAGAAATTCTACC
AGTGTCTATGACCAAGACATCAGTAGATTGTACAATGTACATTTGTGGTGATTCAACTGAATGCAGCAAT
CTTTTGTTGCAATATGGCAGTTTTTGTACACAATTAAACCGTGCTTTAACTGGAATAGCTGTTGAACAAG
ACAAAAACACCCAAGAAGTTTTTGCACAAGTCAAACAAATTTACAAAACACCACCAATTAAAGATTTTGG
TGGTTTTAATTTTTCACAAATATTACCAGATCCATCAAAACCAAGCAAGAGGTCATTTATTGAAGATCTA
CTTTTCAACAAAGTGACACTTGCAGATGCTGGCTTCATCAAACAATATGGTGATTGCCTTGGTGATATTG
CTGCTAGAGACCTCATTTGTGCACAAAAGTTTAACGGCCTTACTGTTTTGCCACCTTTGCTCACAGATGA
AATGATTGCTCAATACACTTCTGCACTGTTAGCGGGTACAATCACTTCTGGTTGGACCTTTGGTGCAGGT
GCTGCATTACAAATACCATTTGCTATGCAAATGGCTTATAGGTTTAATGGTATTGGAGTTACACAGAATG
TTCTCTATGAGAACCAAAAATTGATTGCCAACCAATTTAATAGTGCTATTGGCAAAATTCAAGACTCACT
TTCTTCCACAGCAAGTGCACTTGGAAAACTTCAAGATGTGGTCAACCAAAATGCACAAGCTTTAAACACG
CTTGTTAAACAACTTAGCTCCAATTTTGGTGCAATTTCAAGTGTTTTAAATGATATCCTTTCACGTCTTG
ACAAAGTTGAGGCTGAAGTGCAAATTGATAGGTTGATCACAGGCAGACTTCAAAGTTTGCAGACATATGT
GACTCAACAATTAATTAGAGCTGCAGAAATCAGAGCTTCTGCTAATCTTGCTGCTACTAAAATGTCAGAG
TGTGTACTTGGACAATCAAAAAGAGTTGATTTTTGTGGAAAGGGCTATCATCTTATGTCCTTCCCTCAGT
CAGCACCTCATGGTGTAGTCTTCTTGCATGTGACTTATGTCCCTGCACAAGAAAAGAACTTCACAACTGC
TCCTGCCATTTGTCATGATGGAAAAGCACACTTTCCTCGTGAAGGTGTCTTTGTTTCAAATGGCACACAC
TGGTTTGTAACACAAAGGAATTTTTATGAACCACAAATCATTACTACAGACAACACATTTGTGTCTGGTA
ACTGTGATGTTGTAATAGGAATTGTCAACAACACAGTTTATGATCCTTTGCAACCTGAATTAGACTCATT
CAAGGAGGAGTTAGATAAATATTTTAAGAATCATACATCACCAGATGTTGATTTAGGTGACATCTCTGGC
ATTAATGCTTCAGTTGTAAACATTCAAAAAGAAATTGACCGCCTCAATGAGGTTGCCAAGAATTTAAATG
AATCTCTCATCGATCTCCAAGAACTTGGAAAGTATGAGCAGTATATAAAATGGCCATGGTACATTTGGCT
AGGTTTTATAGCTGGCTTGATTGCCATAGTAATGGTGACAATTATGCTTTGCTGTATGACCAGTTGCTGT
AGTTGTCTCAAGGGCTGTTGTTCTTGTGGATCCTGCTGCAAATTTGATGAAGACGACTCTGAGCCAGTGC
TCAAAGGAGTCAAATTACATTACACACTCGTGCCGAGAGGTTCTGATTATAAAGATCATGATGGTGATTA
TAAAGATCATGATATTGATTATAAAGATGATGATGATAAATAAACAGGCCCCTTTTCCTTTGTCGATATC
ATGTAATTAGTTATGTCACGCTTACATTCACGCCCTCCTCCCACATCCGCTCTAACCGAAAAGGAAGGAG
TTAGACAACCTGAAGTCTAGGTCCCTATTTATTTTTTTTAATAGTTATGTTAGTATTAAGAACGTTATTT
ATATTTCAAATTTTTCTTTTTTTTCTGTACAAAGCGGCCGCCGAACCACTAGTGCACTGCAGTACACGGT
TTCCTTGAAATTTTTTTGATTCGGTAATCTCCGAACAGAAGGAAGAACGAAGGAAGGAGCACAGACTTAG
ATTGGTATATATACGCATATGTAGTGTTGAAGAAACATGAAATTGCCCAGTATTCTTAACCCAACTGCAC
AGAACAAAAACGTGCAGGAAACGAAGATAAATCATGTCGAAAGCTACATATAAGGAACGTGCTGCTACTC
ATCCTAGTCCTGTTGCTGCCAAGCTATTTAATATCATGCACGAAAAGCAAACAAACTTGTGTGCTTCATT
GGATGTTCGTACCACCAAGGAATTACTGGAGTTAGTTGAAGCATTAGGTCCCAAAATTTGTTTACTAAAA
ACACATGTGGATATCTTGACTGATTTTTCCATGGAGGGCACAGTTAAGCCGCTAAAGGCATTATCCGCCA
AGTACAATTTTTTACTCTTCGAGGACAGAAAATTTGCTGACATTGGTAATACAGTCAAATTGCAGTACTC
TGCGGGTGTATACAGAATAGCAGAATGGGCAGACATTACGAATGCACACGGTGTGGTGGGCCCAGGTATT
GTTAGCGGTTTGAAGCAGGCGGCAGAAGAAGTAACAAAGGAACCTAGAGGCCTTTTGATGTTAGCAGAAT
TGTCATGCAAGGGCTCCCTATCTACTGGAGAATATACTAAGGGTACTGTTGACATTGCGAAGAGCGACAA
AGATTTTGTTATCGGCTTTATTGCTCAAAGAGACATGGGTGGAAGAGATGAAGGTTACGATTGGTTGATT
ATGACACCCGGTGTGGGTTTAGATGACAAGGGAGATGCATTGGGTCAACAGTATAGAACCGTGGATGATG
TGGTTTCTACAGGATCTGACATTATTATTGTTGGAAGAGGACTATTTGCAAAGGGAAGGGATGCTAAGGT
AGAGGGTGAACGTTACAGAAAAGCAGGCTGGGAAGCATATTTGAGAAGATGCGGCCAGCAAAACTAAAAA
ACTGTATTATAAGTAAATGCATGTATACTAAACTCACAAATTAGAGCTTCAATTTAATTATATCAGTTAT
TACCCGAGTAACGAAGCATCTGTGCTTCATTTTGTAGAACAAAAATGCAACGCGAGAGCGCTAATTTTTC
AAACAAAGAATCTGAGCTGCATTTTTACAGAACAGAAATGCAACGCGAAAGCGCTATTTTACCAACGAAG
AATCTGTGCTTCATTTTTGTAAAACAAAAATGCAACGCGAGAGCGCTAATTTTTCAAACAAAGAATCTGA
GCTGCATTTTTACAGAACAGAAATGCAACGCGAGAGCGCTATTTTACCAACAAAGAATCTATACTTCTTT
TTTGTTCTACAAAAATGCATCCCGAGAGCGCTATTTTTCTAACAAAGCATCTTAGATTACTTTTTTTCTC
CTTTGTGCGCTCTATAATGCAGTCTCTTGATAACTTTTTGCACTGTAGGTCCGTTAAGGTTAGAAGAAGG
CTACTTTGGTGTCTATTTTCTCTTCCATAAAAAAAGCCTGACTCCACTTCCCGCGTTTACTGATTACTAG
CGAAGCTGCGGGTGCATTTTTTCAAGATAAAGGCATCCCCGATTATATTCTATACCGATGTGGATTGCGC
ATACTTTGTGAACAGAAAGTGATAGCGTTGATGATTCTTCATTGGTCAGAAAATTATGAACGGTTTCTTC
TATTTTGTCTCTATATACTACGTATAGGAAATGTTTACATTTTCGTATTGTTTTCGATTCACTCTATGAA
TAGTTCTTACTACAATTTTTTTGTCTAAAGAGTAATACTAGAGATAAACATAAAAAATGTAGAGGTCGAG
TTTAGATGCAAGTTCAAGGAGCGAAAGGTGGATGGGTAGGTTATATAGGGATATAGCACAGAGATATATA
GCAAAGAGATACTTTTGAGCAATGTTTGTGGAAGCGGTATTCGCAATATTTTAGTAGCTCGTTACAGTCC
GGTGCGTTTTTGGTTTTTTGAAAGTGCGTCATCAGAGCGCTTTTGGTTTTCAAAAGCGCTCTGAAGTTCC
TATACTTTCTAGCTAGAGAATAGGAACTTCCCGAGCGGCCGCGTGTTACAAGCTTGACTCCAGCGTAACT
GGACTGCAATCAACTCACTGGCTCACCTTCACGGGTGGGCCTTTCTTCGGTAGAAAATCAAAGGATCTTC
TTGAGATCCTTTTTTTCTGCGCGTAATCTGCTGCTTGCAAACAAAAAAACCACCGCTACCAGCGGTGGTT
TGTTTGCCGGATCAAGAGCTACCAACTCTTTTTCCGAGGTAACTGGCTTCAGCAGAGCGCAGATACCAAA
TACTGTTCTTCTAGTGTAGCCGTAGTTAGGCCACCACTTCAAGAACTCTGTAGCACCGCCTACATACCTC
GCTCTGCTAATCCTGTTACCAGTGGCTGCTGCCAGTGGCGATAAGTCGTGTCTTACCGGGTTGGACTCAA
GACGATAGTTACCGGATAAGGCGCAGCGGTCGGGCTGAACGGGGGGTTCGTGCACACAGCCCAGCTTGGA
GCGAACGACCTACACCGAACTGAGATACCTACAGCGTGAGCTATGAGAAAGCGCCACGCTTCCCGAAGGG
AGAAAGGCGGACAGGTATCCGGTAAGCGGCAGGGTCGGAACAGGAGAGCGCACGAGGGAGCTTCCAGGGG
TAAACGCCTGGTATCTTTATAGTCCTGTCGGGTTTCGCCACCTCTGACTTGAGCATCGATTTTTGTGATG
CTCGTCAGGGGGGCGGAGCCTATGGAAAAACGCCAGCAACGCAGAAAGGCCCACCCGAAGGTGAGCCAGG
TGATTACATTTGGGCCCTCATCAGAGGTTTTCACCGTCATCACCGAAACGCGCGAGGCAGCTGCGGTAAA
GCTCATCAGCGTGGTCGTGAAGCGATTCACAGATGTCTGCCTGTTCATCCGCGTCCAGCTCGTTGAGTTT
CTCCAGAAGCGTTAATGTCTGGCTTCTGATAAAGCGGGCCATGTTAAGGGCGGTTTTTTCCTGTTTGGTC
ACTTACCAATGCTTAATCAGTGAGGCACCTATCTCAGCGATCTGTCTATTTCGTTCATCCATAGTTGCCT
GACTCCCCGTCGTGTAGATAACTACGATGCGGGAGGGCTTACCATCTGGCCCCAGTGCTGCAATGATACC
GCGAGACCCACGCTCACCGGCTCCAGATTTATCAGCAATAAACCAGCCAGCCGGGAGGGCCGAGCGCAGA
AGTGATCCTGCAACTTTATCCGCCTCCATCCAGTCTATTAATTGTTGCCGGGAAGCTAGAGTAAGTAGTT
CGCCAGTTAATAGTTTGCGCAACGTTGTTGCCATTGCTACAGGCATCGTGGTGTCACGCTCGTCGTTTGG
TATGGCTTCATTCAGCTCCGGTTCCCAACGATCAAGGCGAGTTACATGATCCCCCATGTTGTGCAAAAAA
GCGGTTAGCTCCTTCGGTCCTCCGATCGTTGCCAGAAGTAAGTTGGCCGCAGTGTTATCACTCATGGTTA
TGGCAGCACTGCATAATTCTCTTACTGTCATGCCATCCGTGAGATGCTTTTCTGTGACTGGTGAGTACTC
AACCAAGTCATTCTGAGAATAGTGTATGCGGCGACCGAGTTGCTCTTGCCCGGCGTCAATACGGGATAAT
ACCGCGCCACATAGCAGAACTTTAAAAGTGCTCATCATTGGAAAACGTTCTTCGGGGCGTAAACTCTCAA
GGATCTTACCGCTGTTGAGATCCAGTTCGATGTAACCCACTCGTGCACCCAACTGATCTTCAGCATCTTT
TACTTTCACCAGCGTTTCTGGGTGAGCAAAAACAGGAAGGCAAAATGCCGCAAAAAAGGGAATAAGGGCG
ACACGGAAATGTTGAATACTCATTTTAGCTTCCTTAGCTCCTGAAAATCTCGATAACTCAAAAAATACGC
CCGGTAGTGATCTTATTTCATTATGGTGAAAGTTGGAACCTCTTACGTGCCGATCAAGTCAAAAGCCTCC
GGTCGGAGGCTTTTGACTTTCTGCTATGGAGGTCAGGTATGATTTAAATGGTCAGTTAGA
